>Addgene plasmid #155221 | C1-MPAct-mRuby3 | depositor full sequence | sequence record 300369 | C1-MPAct-mRuby3 sequence 4968 bps
CCACCAATACCCGACTCTATATATCATAGACGACGAACGAGCTAACGAACGACAAACACTAATACCACCG
TAGTTATTAATAGTAATCAATTACGGGGTCATTAGTTCATAGCCCATATATGGAGTTCCGCGTTACATAA
CTTACGGTAAATGGCCCGCCTGGCTGACCGCCCAACGACCCCCGCCCATTGACGTCAATAATGACGTATG
TTCCCATAGTAACGCCAATAGGGACTTTCCATTGACGTCAATGGGTGGAGTATTTACGGTAAACTGCCCA
CTTGGCAGTACATCAAGTGTATCATATGCCAAGTACGCCCCCTATTGACGTCAATGACGGTAAATGGCCC
GCCTGGCATTATGCCCAGTACATGACCTTATGGGACTTTCCTACTTGGCAGTACATCTACGTATTAGTCA
TCGCTATTACCATGGTGATGCGGTTTTGGCAGTACATCAATGGGCGTGGATAGCGGTTTGACTCACGGGG
ATTTCCAAGTCTCCACCCCATTGACGTCAATGGGAGTTTGTTTTGGCACCAAAATCAACGGGACTTTCCA
AAATGTCGTAACAACTCCGCCCCATTGACGCAAATGGGCGGTAGGCGTGTACGGTGGGAGGTCTATATAA
GCAGAGCTGGTTTAGTGAACCGTCAGATCCGCTAGCGCTACCGGACTCAGATCTCGAGCTCAAGCTTATG
GGCATGGCGCGACCACGGGGCGCGGGGCCCTGCAGCCCCGGGTTGGAGCGGGCTCCGCGCCGGAGCGTCG
GGGAGCTGCGCCTGCTCTTCGAAGCGCGCTGCGCCGCAGTCGCCGCCGCAGCGGCCGCAGGGTCGGATCC
ACCGGTCATGGTGTCTAAGGGCGAAGAGCTGATCAAGGAAAATATGCGTATGAAGGTGGTCATGGAAGGT
TCGGTCAACGGCCACCAATTCAAATGCACAGGTGAAGGAGAAGGCAGACCGTACGAGGGAGTGCAAACCA
TGAGGATCAAAGTCATCGAGGGAGGACCCCTGCCATTTGCCTTTGACATTCTTGCCACGTCGTTCATGTA
TGGCAGCCGTACCTTTATCAAGTACCCGGCCGACATCCCTGATTTCTTTAAACAGTCCTTTACTGAGGGT
TTTACTTGGGAAAGAGTTACGAGATACGAAGATGGTGGAGTCGTCACCGTCACGCAGGACACCAGCCTTG
AGGATGGCGAGCTCGTCTACAACGTCAAGGTCAGAGGGGTAAACTTTCCCTCCAATGGTCCCGTGATGCA
GAAGAAGACCAAGGGTTGGGAGCCTAATACAGAGATGATGTATCCAGCAGATGGTGGTCTGAGAGGATAC
ACTGACATCGCACTGAAAGTTGATGGTGGTGGCCATCTGCACTGCAACTTCGTGACAACTTACAGGTCAA
AAAAGACCGTCGGGAACATCAAGATGCCCGGTGTCCATGCCGTTGATCACCGCCTGGAAAGGATCGAGGA
GAGTGACAATGAAACCTACGTAGTGCAAAGAGAAGTGGCAGTTGCCAAATACAGCAACCTTGGTGGTGGC
ATGGACGAGCTGTACAAGAGATCTCGAGCTCAAGCTTCGAATTCTGGTAAAAAGAAGAAAAAGAAGTCAA
AGACAAAGTGTGTAATTATGTAGAGCGGCCGCGACTCTAGATCATAATCAGCCATACCACATTTGTAGAG
GTTTTACTTGCTTTAAAAAACCTCCCACACCTCCCCCTGAACCTGAAACATAAAATGAATGCAATTGTTG
TTGTTAACTTGTTTATTGCAGCTTATAATGGTTACAAATAAAGCAATAGCATCACAAATTTCACAAATAA
AGCATTTTTTTCACTGCATTCTAGTTGTGGTTTGTCCAAACTCATCAATGTATCTTAAGGCGTAAATTGT
AAGCGTTAATATTTTGTTAAAATTCGCGTTAAATTTTTGTTAAATCAGCTCATTTTTTAACCAATAGGCC
GAAATCGGCAAAATCCCTTATAAATCAAAAGAATAGACCGAGATAGGGT
[37 nt withheld, positions 2010-2046]
AAAGAACGTGGACTCCAACGTCAAAGG
[49 nt withheld, positions 2074-2122]
T
[91 nt withheld, positions 2124-2214]
G
[124 nt withheld, positions 2216-2339]
CAGGTGGCACTTTTCGGGGAAATGTGCGCGGAACCCCTATTTGTTTATTTTTCTAAATACATTCAAATAT
GTATCCGCTCATGAGACAATAACCCTGATAAATGCTTCAATAATATTGAAAAAGGAAGAGTCCTGAGGCG
GAAAGAACCAGCTGTGGAATGTGTGTCAGTTAGGGTGTGGAAAGTCCCCAGGCTCCCCAGCAGGCAGAAG
TATGCAAAGCATGCATCTCAATTAGTCAGCAACCAGGTGTGGAAAGTCCCCAGGCTCCCCAGCAGGCAGA
AGTATGCAAAGCATGCATCTCAATTAGTCAGCAACCATAGTCCCGCCCCTAACTCCGCCCATCCCGCCCC
TAACTCCGCCCAGTTCCGCCCATTCTCCGCCCCATGGCTGACTAATTTTTTTTATTTATGCAGAGGCCGA
GGCCGCCTCGGCCTCTGAGCTATTCCAGAAGTAGTGAGGAGGCTTTTTTGGAGGCCTAGGCTTTTGCAAA
GATCGATCAAGAGACAGGATGAGGATCGTTTCGCATGATTGAACAAGATGGATTGCACGCAGGTTCTCCG
GCCGCTTGGGTGGAGAGGCTATTCGGCTATGACTGGGCACAACAGACAATCGGCTGCTCTGATGCCGCCG
TGTTCCGGCTGTCAGCGCAGGGGCGCCCGGTTCTTTTTGTCAAGACCGACCTGTCCGGTGCCCTGAATGA
ACTGCAAGACGAGGCAGCGCGGCTATCGTGGCTGGCCACGACGGGCGTTCCTTGCGCAGCTGTGCTCGAC
GTTGTCACTGAAGCGGGAAGGGACTGGCTGCTATTGGGCGAAGTGCCGGGGCAGGATCTCCTGTCATCTC
ACCTTGCTCCTGCCGAGAAAGTATCCATCATGGCTGATGCAATGCGGCGGCTGCATACGCTTGATCCGGC
TACCTGCCCATTCGACCACCAAGCGAAACATCGCATCGAGCGAGCACGTACTCGGATGGAAGCCGGTCTT
GTCGATCAGGATGATCTGGACGAAGAGCATCAGGGGCTCGCGCCAGCCGAACTGTTCGCCAGGCTCAAGG
CGAGCATGCCCGACGGCGAGGATCTCGTCGTGACCCATGGCGATGCCTGCTTGCCGAATATCATGGTGGA
AAATGGCCGCTTTTCTGGATTCATCGACTGTGGCCGGCTGGGTGTGGCGGACCGCTATCAGGACATAGCG
TTGGCTACCCGTGATATTGCTGAAGAGCTTGGCGGCGAATGGGCTGACCGCTTCCTCGTGCTTTACGGTA
TCGCCGCTCCCGATTCGCAGCGCATCGCCTTCTATCGCCTTCTTGACGAGTTCTTCTGAGCGGGACTCTG
GGGTTCGAAATGACCGACCAAGCGACGCCCAACCTGCCATCACGAGATTTCGATTCCACCGCCGCCTTCT
ATGAAAGGTTGGGCTTCGGAATCGTTTTCCGGGACGCCGGCTGGATGATCCTCCAGCGCGGGGATCTCAT
GCTGGAGTTCTTCGCCCACCCTAGGGGGAGGCTAACTGAAACACGGAAGGAGACAATACCGGAAGGAACC
CGCGCTATGACGGCAATAAAAAGACAGAATAAAACGCACGGTGTTGGGTCGTTTGTTCATAAACGCGGGG
TTCGGTCCCAGGGCTGGCACTCTGTCGATACCCCACCGAGACCCCATTGGGGCCAATACGCCCGCGTTTC
TTCCTTTTCCCCACCCCACCCCCCAAGTTCGGGTGAAGGCCCAGGGCTCGCAGCCAACGTCGGGGCGGCA
GGCCCTGCCATAGCCTCAGGTTACTCATATATACTTTAGATTGATTTAAAACTTCATTTTTAATTTAAAA
GGATCTAGGTGAAGATCCTTTTTGATAATCTCATGACCAAAATCCCTTAACGTGAGTTTTCGTTCCACTG
AGCGTCAGACCCCGTAGAAAAGATCAAAGGATCTTCTTGAGATCCTTTTTTTCTGCGCGTAATCTGCTGC
TTGCAAACAAAAAAACCACCGCTACCAGCGGTGGTTTGTTTGCCGGATCAAGAGCTACCAACTCTTTTTC
CGAAGGTAACTGGCTTCAGCAGAGCGCAGATACCAAATACTGTCCTTCTAGTGTAGCCGTAGTTAGGCCA
CCACTTCAAGAACTCTGTAGCACCGCCTACATACCTCGCTCTGCTAATCCTGTTACCAGTGGCTGCTGCC
AGTGGCGATAAGTCGTGTCTTACCGGGTTGGACTCAAGACGATAGTTACCGGATAAGGCGCAGCGGTCGG
GCTGAACGGGGGGTTCGTGCACACAGCCCAGCTTGGAGCGAACGACCTACACCGAACTGAGATACCTACA
GCGTGAGCTATGAGAAAGCGCCACGCTTCCCGAAGGGAGAAAGGCGGACAGGTATCCGGTAAGCGGCAGG
GTCGGAACAGGAGAGCGCACGAGGGAGCTTCCAGGGGGAAACGCCTGGTATCTTTATAGTCCTGTCGGGT
TTCGCCACCTCTGACTTGAGCGTCGATTTTTGTGATGCTCGTCAGGGGGGCGGAGCCTATGGAAAAACGC
CAGCAACGCGGCCTTTTTACGGTTCCTGGCCTTTTGCTGGCCTTTTGCTCACATGTTCTTTCCTGCGTTA
TCCCCTGATTCTGTGGATAACCGTATTACCGCCATGCAT
Features (pLannotate 1.2.2; 17 found; start..end, strand, type, name):
    131..434     +  enhancer       CMV enhancer: human cytomegalovirus immediate early enhancer
    435..638     +  promoter       CMV promoter: human cytomegalovirus (CMV) immediate early promoter
    661..697     +  misc_feature   MCS (fragment): multiple cloning site
    701..832     +  CDS            Itpka (fragment): IP3KA_MOUSE - Experimental evidence at protein level: Swiss-Prot protein existence level 1. From Mus musculus (Mouse).
    848..1558    +  CDS            mRuby3: monomeric red fluorescent protein derived from mRuby2, with improved brightness and photostability (Bajar et al., 2016)
   1559..1586    +  misc_feature   MCS (fragment): multiple cloning site
   1585..1632    +  CDS            K-Ras (fragment): human small GTPase proto-oncoprotein
   1650..1733    +  CDS            large T antigen (fragment): large T antigen from SV40 (simian virus 40)
   1756..1877    +  polyA_signal   SV40 poly(A) signal: SV40 polyadenylation signal
   1911..2339    -  rep_origin     f1 ori (sequence partly withheld): f1 bacteriophage origin of replication; arrow indicates direction of (+) strand synthesis
   2366..2470    +  promoter       AmpR promoter: bla
   2472..2829    +  promoter       SV40 promoter: SV40 enhancer and early promoter
   2864..3658    +  CDS            NeoR/KanR: aminoglycoside phosphotransferase from Tn5; aph(3')-II (or nptII); confers resistance to neomycin, kanamycin, and G418 (Geneticin®)
   3679..3831    +  CDS            ble (fragment): BLE_KLEPN - Experimental evidence at protein level: Swiss-Prot protein existence level 1. Binding protein with a strong affinity to the bleomycin family of antibiotics. Binds to CL990; an antimitotic-antibiotic compound. From Klebsiella pneumoniae.
   3890..3937    +  polyA_signal   HSV TK poly(A) signal: herpes simplex virus thymidine kinase polyadenylation signal (Cole and Stacy, 1985)
   4028..4044    -  polyA_signal   bGH poly(A) signal (fragment): bovine growth hormone polyadenylation signal
   4266..4854    +  rep_origin     ori: high-copy-number ColE1/pMB1/pBR322/pUC origin of replication
