>Addgene plasmid #155221 | C1-MPAct-mRuby3 | addgene full sequence | sequence record 310132 | Addgene NGS Result
TAGTTATTAATAGTAATCAATTACGGGGTCATTAGTTCATAGCCCATATATGGAGTTCCGCGTTACATAA
CTTACGGTAAATGGCCCGCCTGGCTGACCGCCCAACGACCCCCGCCCATTGACGTCAATAATGACGTATG
TTCCCATAGTAACGCCAATAGGGACTTTCCATTGACGTCAATGGGTGGAGTATTTACGGTAAACTGCCCA
CTTGGCAGTACATCAAGTGTATCATATGCCAAGTACGCCCCCTATTGACGTCAATGACGGTAAATGGCCC
GCCTGGCATTATGCCCAGTACATGACCTTATGGGACTTTCCTACTTGGCAGTACATCTACGTATTAGTCA
TCGCTATTACCATGGTGATGCGGTTTTGGCAGTACATCAATGGGCGTGGATAGCGGTTTGACTCACGGGG
ATTTCCAAGTCTCCACCCCATTGACGTCAATGGGAGTTTGTTTTGGCACCAAAATCAACGGGACTTTCCA
AAATGTCGTAACAACTCCGCCCCATTGACGCAAATGGGCGGTAGGCGTGTACGGTGGGAGGTCTATATAA
GCAGAGCTGGTTTAGTGAACCGTCAGATCCGCTAGCGCTACCGGACTCAGATCTCGAGCTCAAGCTTATG
GGCATGGCGCGACCACGGGGCGCGGGGCCCTGCAGCCCCGGGTTGGAGCGGGCTCCGCGCCGGAGCGTCG
GGGAGCTGCGCCTGCTCTTCGAAGCGCGCTGCGCCGCAGTCGCCGCCGCAGCGGCCGCAGGGTCGGATCC
ACCGGTCATGGTGTCTAAGGGCGAAGAGCTGATCAAGGAAAATATGCGTATGAAGGTGGTCATGGAAGGT
TCGGTCAACGGCCACCAATTCAAATGCACAGGTGAAGGAGAAGGCAGACCGTACGAGGGAGTGCAAACCA
TGAGGATCAAAGTCATCGAGGGAGGACCCCTGCCATTTGCCTTTGACATTCTTGCCACGTCGTTCATGTA
TGGCAGCCGTACCTTTATCAAGTACCCGGCCGACATCCCTGATTTCTTTAAACAGTCCTTTACTGAGGGT
TTTACTTGGGAAAGAGTTACGAGATACGAAGATGGTGGAGTCGTCACCGTCACGCAGGACACCAGCCTTG
AGGATGGCGAGCTCGTCTACAACGTCAAGGTCAGAGGGGTAAACTTTCCCTCCAATGGTCCCGTGATGCA
GAAGAAGACCAAGGGTTGGGAGCCTAATACAGAGATGATGTATCCAGCAGATGGTGGTCTGAGAGGATAC
ACTGACATCGCACTGAAAGTTGATGGTGGTGGCCATCTGCACTGCAACTTCGTGACAACTTACAGGTCAA
AAAAGACCGTCGGGAACATCAAGATGCCCGGTGTCCATGCCGTTGATCACCGCCTGGAAAGGATCGAGGA
GAGTGACAATGAAACCTACGTAGTGCAAAGAGAAGTGGCAGTTGCCAAATACAGCAACCTTGGTGGTGGC
ATGGACGAGCTGTACAAGAGATCTCGAGCTCAAGCTTCGAATTCTGGTAAAAAGAAGAAAAAGAAGTCAA
AGACAAAGTGTGTAATTATGTAGAGCGGCCGCGACTCTAGATCATAATCAGCCATACCACATTTGTAGAG
GTTTTACTTGCTTTAAAAAACCTCCCACACCTCCCCCTGAACCTGAAACATAAAATGAATGCAATTGTTG
TTGTTAACTTGTTTATTGCAGCTTATAATGGTTACAAATAAAGCAATAGCATCACAAATTTCACAAATAA
AGCATTTTTTTCACTGCATTCTAGTTGTGGTTTGTCCAAACTCATCAATGTATCTTAAGGCGTAAATTGT
AAGCGTTAATATTTTGTTAAAATTCGCGTTAAATTTTTGTTAAATCAGCTCATTTTTTAACCAATAGGCC
GAAATCGGCAAAATCCCTTATAAATCAAAAGAATAGACCGAGATAGGGT
[37 nt withheld, positions 1940-1976]
AAAGAACGTGGACTCCAACGTCAAAGG
[49 nt withheld, positions 2004-2052]
T
[91 nt withheld, positions 2054-2144]
G
[124 nt withheld, positions 2146-2269]
CAGGTGGCACTTTTCGGGGAAATGTGCGCGGAACCCCTATTTGTTTATTTTTCTAAATACATTCAAATAT
GTATCCGCTCATGAGACAATAACCCTGATAAATGCTTCAATAATATTGAAAAAGGAAGAGTCCTGAGGCG
GAAAGAACCAGCTGTGGAATGTGTGTCAGTTAGGGTGTGGAAAGTCCCCAGGCTCCCCAGCAGGCAGAAG
TATGCAAAGCATGCATCTCAATTAGTCAGCAACCAGGTGTGGAAAGTCCCCAGGCTCCCCAGCAGGCAGA
AGTATGCAAAGCATGCATCTCAATTAGTCAGCAACCATAGTCCCGCCCCTAACTCCGCCCATCCCGCCCC
TAACTCCGCCCAGTTCCGCCCATTCTCCGCCCCATGGCTGACTAATTTTTTTTATTTATGCAGAGGCCGA
GGCCGCCTCGGCCTCTGAGCTATTCCAGAAGTAGTGAGGAGGCTTTTTTGGAGGCCTAGGCTTTTGCAAA
GATCGATCAAGAGACAGGATGAGGATCGTTTCGCATGATTGAACAAGATGGATTGCACGCAGGTTCTCCG
GCCGCTTGGGTGGAGAGGCTATTCGGCTATGACTGGGCACAACAGACAATCGGCTGCTCTGATGCCGCCG
TGTTCCGGCTGTCAGCGCAGGGGCGCCCGGTTCTTTTTGTCAAGACCGACCTGTCCGGTGCCCTGAATGA
ACTGCAAGACGAGGCAGCGCGGCTATCGTGGCTGGCCACGACGGGCGTTCCTTGCGCAGCTGTGCTCGAC
GTTGTCACTGAAGCGGGAAGGGACTGGCTGCTATTGGGCGAAGTGCCGGGGCAGGATCTCCTGTCATCTC
ACCTTGCTCCTGCCGAGAAAGTATCCATCATGGCTGATGCAATGCGGCGGCTGCATACGCTTGATCCGGC
TACCTGCCCATTCGACCACCAAGCGAAACATCGCATCGAGCGAGCACGTACTCGGATGGAAGCCGGTCTT
GTCGATCAGGATGATCTGGACGAAGAGCATCAGGGGCTCGCGCCAGCCGAACTGTTCGCCAGGCTCAAGG
CGAGCATGCCCGACGGCGAGGATCTCGTCGTGACCCATGGCGATGCCTGCTTGCCGAATATCATGGTGGA
AAATGGCCGCTTTTCTGGATTCATCGACTGTGGCCGGCTGGGTGTGGCGGACCGCTATCAGGACATAGCG
TTGGCTACCCGTGATATTGCTGAAGAGCTTGGCGGCGAATGGGCTGACCGCTTCCTCGTGCTTTACGGTA
TCGCCGCTCCCGATTCGCAGCGCATCGCCTTCTATCGCCTTCTTGACGAGTTCTTCTGAGCGGGACTCTG
GGGTTCGAAATGACCGACCAAGCGACGCCCAACCTGCCATCACGAGATTTCGATTCCACCGCCGCCTTCT
ATGAAAGGTTGGGCTTCGGAATCGTTTTCCGGGACGCCGGCTGGATGATCCTCCAGCGCGGGGATCTCAT
GCTGGAGTTCTTCGCCCACCCTAGGGGGAGGCTAACTGAAACACGGAAGGAGACAATACCGGAAGGAACC
CGCGCTATGACGGCAATAAAAAGACAGAATAAAACGCACGGTGTTGGGTCGTTTGTTCATAAACGCGGGG
TTCGGTCCCAGGGCTGGCACTCTGTCGATACCCCACCGAGACCCCATTGGGGCCAATACGCCCGCGTTTC
TTCCTTTTCCCCACCCCACCCCCCAAGTTCGGGTGAAGGCCCAGGGCTCGCAGCCAACGTCGGGGCGGCA
GGCCCTGCCATAGCCTCAGGTTACTCATATATACTTTAGATTGATTTAAAACTTCATTTTTAATTTAAAA
GGATCTAGGTGAAGATCCTTTTTGATAATCTCATGACCAAAATCCCTTAACGTGAGTTTTCGTTCCACTG
AGCGTCAGACCCCGTAGAAAAGATCAAAGGATCTTCTTGAGATCCTTTTTTTCTGCGCGTAATCTGCTGC
TTGCAAACAAAAAAACCACCGCTACCAGCGGTGGTTTGTTTGCCGGATCAAGAGCTACCAACTCTTTTTC
CGAAGGTAACTGGCTTCAGCAGAGCGCAGATACCAAATACTGTTCTTCTAGTGTAGCCGTAGTTAGGCCA
CCACTTCAAGAACTCTGTAGCACCGCCTACATACCTCGCTCTGCTAATCCTGTTACCAGTGGCTGCTGCC
AGTGGCGATAAGTCGTGTCTTACCGGGTTGGACTCAAGACGATAGTTACCGGATAAGGCGCAGCGGTCGG
GCTGAACGGGGGGTTCGTGCACACAGCCCAGCTTGGAGCGAACGACCTACACCGAACTGAGATACCTACA
GCGTGAGCTATGAGAAAGCGCCACGCTTCCCGAAGGGAGAAAGGCGGACAGGTATCCGGTAAGCGGCAGG
GTCGGAACAGGAGAGCGCACGAGGGAGCTTCCAGGGGGAAACGCCTGGTATCTTTATAGTCCTGTCGGGT
TTCGCCACCTCTGACTTGAGCGTCGATTTTTGTGATGCTCGTCAGGGGGGCGGAGCCTATGGAAAAACGC
CAGCAACGCGGCCTTTTTACGGTTCCTGGCCTTTTGCTGGCCTTTTGCTCACATGTTCTTTCCTGCGTTA
TCCCCTGATTCTGTGGATAACCGTATTACCGCCATGCAT
Features (pLannotate 1.2.2; 17 found; start..end, strand, type, name):
     61..364     +  enhancer       CMV enhancer: human cytomegalovirus immediate early enhancer
    365..568     +  promoter       CMV promoter: human cytomegalovirus (CMV) immediate early promoter
    591..627     +  misc_feature   MCS (fragment): multiple cloning site
    631..762     +  CDS            Itpka (fragment): IP3KA_MOUSE - Experimental evidence at protein level: Swiss-Prot protein existence level 1. From Mus musculus (Mouse).
    778..1488    +  CDS            mRuby3: monomeric red fluorescent protein derived from mRuby2, with improved brightness and photostability (Bajar et al., 2016)
   1489..1516    +  misc_feature   MCS (fragment): multiple cloning site
   1515..1562    +  CDS            K-Ras (fragment): human small GTPase proto-oncoprotein
   1580..1663    +  CDS            large T antigen (fragment): large T antigen from SV40 (simian virus 40)
   1686..1807    +  polyA_signal   SV40 poly(A) signal: SV40 polyadenylation signal
   1841..2269    -  rep_origin     f1 ori (sequence partly withheld): f1 bacteriophage origin of replication; arrow indicates direction of (+) strand synthesis
   2296..2400    +  promoter       AmpR promoter: bla
   2402..2759    +  promoter       SV40 promoter: SV40 enhancer and early promoter
   2794..3588    +  CDS            NeoR/KanR: aminoglycoside phosphotransferase from Tn5; aph(3')-II (or nptII); confers resistance to neomycin, kanamycin, and G418 (Geneticin®)
   3609..3761    +  CDS            ble (fragment): BLE_KLEPN - Experimental evidence at protein level: Swiss-Prot protein existence level 1. Binding protein with a strong affinity to the bleomycin family of antibiotics. Binds to CL990; an antimitotic-antibiotic compound. From Klebsiella pneumoniae.
   3820..3867    +  polyA_signal   HSV TK poly(A) signal: herpes simplex virus thymidine kinase polyadenylation signal (Cole and Stacy, 1985)
   3958..3974    -  polyA_signal   bGH poly(A) signal (fragment): bovine growth hormone polyadenylation signal
   4196..4784    +  rep_origin     ori: high-copy-number ColE1/pMB1/pBR322/pUC origin of replication
