[The description below was written by a language model from this plasmid's Addgene catalogue record and pLannotate feature annotations shown in this document.]
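Description:
C1-MPAct-mRuby3 is a mammalian expression plasmid built on the Clontech pEGFP-C1 backbone, in which the original fluorescent protein has been replaced by a reporter for membrane-proximal F-actin (MPA). It replicates at high copy in E. coli from a ColE1/pUC-type origin and also carries an f1 phage origin. A single NeoR/KanR (Tn5 aminoglycoside phosphotransferase) gene is preceded by both a bacterial bla-type promoter and the SV40 enhancer/early promoter and followed by the HSV TK polyadenylation signal, so it provides kanamycin selection in bacteria and could support G418 selection in transfected mammalian cells.

The payload is driven by the human CMV immediate-early enhancer and promoter and terminated by the SV40 poly(A) signal. It encodes a three-part fusion: F-tractin, the F-actin-binding segment (residues 9–52) of rat ITPKA, followed by the monomeric red fluorescent protein mRuby3, followed by a short C-terminal fragment of human K-Ras4b containing the CaaX motif. The automated annotation labels the ITPKA fragment by its mouse homologue, whereas the catalogue entry gives rat as the source. The CaaX sequence directs lipid modification and anchoring to the plasma membrane, while F-tractin binds actin filaments. The reporter therefore accumulates where F-actin lies close to the membrane, and local fluorescence reports changes in MPA density, for example in live-cell imaging of membrane protrusion and cell migration.

Two full sequence records are available, a depositor sequence of 4,968 nt and a sequencing-derived one of 4,898 nt. They show the same features in the same order, offset by 70 nt upstream of the CMV enhancer. Small annotated fragments (SV40 large T, ble, bGH poly(A)) appear to be backbone remnants rather than functional elements.
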