Addgene plasmid #155221: C1-MPAct-mRuby3
Purpose: Monitor changes in the density of membrane-proximal F-actin (MPA)
Depositing lab: Tobias Meyer. Depositing organization: Stanford University. Publication: Membrane-proximal F-actin restricts local membrane protrusions and directs cell migration. Bisaria A, Hayer A, Garbett D, Cohen D, Meyer T. Science. 2020 Jun 12;368(6496):1205-1210. doi: 10.1126/science.aay7794. PubMed 32527825.
Backbone
  Vector backbone: pEGFP-C1
  Backbone manufacturer: Clontech
  Vector type: Mammalian Expression
Growth in bacteria
  Bacterial resistance: Kanamycin, 50 μg/mL
  Growth temperature: 37°C
  Growth strain: DH5alpha
  Copy number: High Copy
Gene/Insert
  Gene/Insert name: F-tractin (aa 9-52 of rat ITPKA) fused to mRuby3 C-term tagged with the CaaX sequence derived from Kras4b
  Species: H. sapiens (human), R. norvegicus (rat)
  Tag / fusion protein: mRuby3 (C terminal on insert)
  Cloning method: Gibson Cloning
Terms and licenses: Academic/Nonprofit Terms; Industry Terms: Not Available to Industry
How to cite: C1-MPAct-mRuby3 was a gift from Tobias Meyer (Addgene plasmid # 155221 ; http://n2t.net/addgene:155221 ; RRID:Addgene_155221)
